>Addgene plasmid #232979 | pAG415Gal_Gcn4 S/ArotoL | addgene full sequence | sequence record 465910 | Addgene NGS Result
ACGAAAGGGCCTCGTGATACGCCTATTTTTATAGGTTAATGTCATGATAATAATGGTTTCTTAGGACGGA
TCGCTTGCCTGTAACTTACACGCGCCTCGTATCTTTTAATGATGGAATAATTTGGGAATTTACTCTGTGT
TTATTTATTTTTATGTTTTGTATTTGGATTTTAGAAAGTAAATAAAGAAGGTAGAAGAGTTACGGAATGA
AGAAAAAAAAATAAACAAAGGTTTAAAAAATTTCAACAAAAAGCGTACTTTACATATATATTTATTAGAC
AAGAAAAGCAGATTAAATAGATATACATTCGATTAACGATAAGTAAAATGTAAAATCACAGGATTTTCGT
GTGTGGTCTTCTACACAGACAAGATGAAACAATTCGGCATTAATACCTGAGAGCAGGAAGAGCAAGATAA
AAGGTAGTATTTGTTGGCGATCCCCCTAGAGTCTTTTACATCTTCGGAAAACAAAAACTATTTTTTCTTT
AATTTCTTTTTTTACTTTCTATTTTTAATTTATATATTTATATTAAAAAATTTAAATTATAATTATTTTT
ATAGCACGTGATGAAAAGGACCCAGGTGGCACTTTTCGGGGAAATGTGCGCGGAACCCCTATTTGTTTAT
TTTTCTAAATACATTCAAATATGTATCCGCTCATGAGACAATAACCCTGATAAATGCTTCAATAATATTG
AAAAAGGAAGAGTATGAGTATTCAACATTTCCGTGTCGCCCTTATTCCCTTTTTTGCGGCATTTTGCCTT
CCTGTTTTTGCTCACCCAGAAACGCTGGTGAAAGTAAAAGATGCTGAAGATCAGTTGGGTGCACGAGTGG
GTTACATCGAACTGGATCTCAACAGCGGTAAGATCCTTGAGAGTTTTCGCCCCGAAGAACGTTTTCCAAT
GATGAGCACTTTTAAAGTTCTGCTATGTGGCGCGGTATTATCCCGTATTGACGCCGGGCAAGAGCAACTC
GGTCGCCGCATACACTATTCTCAGAATGACTTGGTTGAGTACTCACCAGTCACAGAAAAGCATCTTACGG
ATGGCATGACAGTAAGAGAATTATGCAGTGCTGCCATAACCATGAGTGATAACACTGCGGCCAACTTACT
TCTGACAACGATCGGAGGACCGAAGGAGCTAACCGCTTTTTTGCACAACATGGGGGATCATGTAACTCGC
CTTGATCGTTGGGAACCGGAGCTGAATGAAGCCATACCAAACGACGAGCGTGACACCACGATGCCTGTAG
CAATGGCAACAACGTTGCGCAAACTATTAACTGGCGAACTACTTACTCTAGCTTCCCGGCAACAATTAAT
AGACTGGATGGAGGCGGATAAAGTTGCAGGACCACTTCTGCGCTCGGCCCTTCCGGCTGGCTGGTTTATT
GCTGATAAATCTGGAGCCGGTGAGCGTGGGTCTCGCGGTATCATTGCAGCACTGGGGCCAGATGGTAAGC
CCTCCCGTATCGTAGTTATCTACACGACGGGGAGTCAGGCAACTATGGATGAACGAAATAGACAGATCGC
TGAGATAGGTGCCTCACTGATTAAGCATTGGTAACTGTCAGACCAAGTTTACTCATATATACTTTAGATT
GATTTAAAACTTCATTTTTAATTTAAAAGGATCTAGGTGAAGATCCTTTTTGATAATCTCATGACCAAAA
TCCCTTAACGTGAGTTTTCGTTCCACTGAGCGTCAGACCCCGTAGAAAAGATCAAAGGATCTTCTTGAGA
TCCTTTTTTTCTGCGCGTAATCTGCTGCTTGCAAACAAAAAAACCACCGCTACCAGCGGTGGTTTGTTTG
CCGGATCAAGAGCTACCAACTCTTTTTCCGAAGGTAACTGGCTTCAGCAGAGCGCAGATACCAAATACTG
TTCTTCTAGTGTAGCCGTAGTTAGGCCACCACTTCAAGAACTCTGTAGCACCGCCTACATACCTCGCTCT
GCTAATCCTGTTACCAGTGGCTGCTGCCAGTGGCGATAAGTCGTGTCTTACCGGGTTGGACTCAAGACGA
TAGTTACCGGATAAGGCGCAGCGGTCGGGCTGAACGGGGGGTTCGTGCACACAGCCCAGCTTGGAGCGAA
CGACCTACACCGAACTGAGATACCTACAGCGTGAGCTATGAGAAAGCGCCACGCTTCCCGAAGGGAGAAA
GGCGGACAGGTATCCGGTAAGCGGCAGGGTCGGAACAGGAGAGCGCACGAGGGAGCTTCCAGGGGGAAAC
GCCTGGTATCTTTATAGTCCTGTCGGGTTTCGCCACCTCTGACTTGAGCGTCGATTTTTGTGATGCTCGT
CAGGGGGGCGGAGCCTATGGAAAAACGCCAGCAACGCGGCCTTTTTACGGTTCCTGGCCTTTTGCTGGCC
TTTTGCTCACATGTTCTTTCCTGCGTTATCCCCTGATTCTGTGGATAACCGTATTACCGCCTTTGAGTGA
GCTGATACCGCTCGCCGCAGCCGAACGACCGAGCGCAGCGAGTCAGTGAGCGAGGAAGCGGAAGAGCGCC
CAATACGCAAACCGCCTCTCCCCGCGCGTTGGCCGATTCATTAATGCAGCTGGCACGACAGGTTTCCCGA
CTGGAAAGCGGGCAGTGAGCGCAACGCAATTAATGTGAGTTAGCTCACTCATTAGGCACCCCAGGCTTTA
CACTTTATGCTTCCGGCTCGTATGTTGTGTGGAATTGTGAGCGGATAACAATTTCACACAGGAAACAGCT
ATGACCATGATTACGCCAAGCGCGCAATTAACCCTCACTAAAGGGAACAAAAGCTGGAGCTCTAGTACGG
ATTAGAAGCCGCCGAGCGGGTGACAGCCCTCCGAAGGAAGACTCTCCTCCGTGCGTCCTCGTCTTCACCG
GTCGCGTTCCTGAAACGCAGATGTGCCTCGCGCCGCACTGCTCCGAACAATAAAGATTCTACAATACTAG
CTTTTATGGTTATGAAGAGGAAAAATTGGCAGTAACCTGGCCCCACAAACCTTCAAATGAACGAATCAAA
TTAACAACCATAGGATGATAATGCGATTAGTTTTTTAGCCTTATTTCTGGGGTAATTAATCAGCGAAGCG
ATGATTTTTGATCTATTAACAGATATATAAATGCAAAAACTGCATAACCACTTTAACTAATACTTTCAAC
ATTTTCGGTTTGTATTACTTCTTATTCAAATGTAATAAAAGTATCAACAAAAAATTGTTAATATACCTCT
ATACTTTAACGTCAAGGAGAAAAAACCCCGGATTCTAGAACTAGTGGATCCCCCATCACAAGTTTGTACA
AAAAAGCAGGCTTCGAGAACCTGTATTTTCAGGGTCATATGCTGACCGATCTGACCCCGATGCTGGAACT
GGAAAATCTGGAAGATAATCTGAAAGAATGGACCAGCCTGTTCGATAATGATATTCCGGTTACCACCGAT
GATGTTCTGCTGGCAGATAAAGCAATTGAATTAGGTAGCGGTAGCGGTTCAGGTAGTCCGGAAAGCAGCG
ATCCGGCAGCACTGAAACGTGCCCGTAATACCGAAGCAGCACGTCGTAGCCGTGCACGTAAACTGCAGCG
TATGAAACAGTTAGAAGATAAGGTTGAAGAACTGCTGTGCAAAAACTATCACCTGGAAAATGAAGTTGCC
CGTCTGAAAAAGCTGGTTGGTGAACGTTAAGACCCAGCTTTCTTGTACAAAGTGGTGATGGGCTGCAGGA
ATTCGATATCAAGCTCGAGTCATGTAATTAGTTATGTCACGCTTACATTCACGCCCTCCCCCCACATCCG
CTCTAACCGAAAAGGAAGGAGTTAGACAACCTGAAGTCTAGGTCCCTATTTATTTTTTTATAGTTATGTT
AGTATTAAGAACGTTATTTATATTTCAAATTTTTCTTTTTTTTCTGTACAGACGCGTGTACGCATGTAAC
ATTATACTGAAAACCTTGCTTGAGAAGGTTTTGGGACGCTCGAAGGCTTTAATTTGCGGCCGGTACCCAA
TTCGCCCTATAGTGAGTCGTATTACGCGCGCTCACTGGCCGTCGTTTTACAACGTCGTGACTGGGAAAAC
CCTGGCGTTACCCAACTTAATCGCCTTGCAGCACATCCCCCTTTCGCCAGCTGGCGTAATAGCGAAGAGG
CCCGCACCGATCGCCCTTCCCAACAGTTGCGCAGCCTGAATGGCGAATGG
[124 nt withheld, positions 4181-4304]
C
[91 nt withheld, positions 4306-4396]
A
[49 nt withheld, positions 4398-4446]
CCTTTGACGTTGGAGTCCACGTTCTTT
[37 nt withheld, positions 4474-4510]
ACCCTATCTCGGTCTATTCTTTTGATTTATAAGGGATTTTGCCGATTTCGGCCTATTGGTTAAAAAATGA
GCTGATTTAACAAAAATTTAACGCGAATTTTAACAAAATATTAACGCTTACAATTTCCTGATGCGGTATT
TTCTCCTTACGCATCTGTGCGGTATTTCACACCGCATATCGACCGGTCGAGGAGAACTTCTAGTATATCT
ACATACCTAATATTATTGCCTTATTAAAAATGGAATCCCAACAATTACATCAAAATCCACATTCTCTTCA
AAATCAATTGTCCTGTACTTCCTTGTTCATGTGTGTTCAAAAACGTTATATTTATAGGATAATTATACTC
TATTTCTCAACAAGTAATTGGTTGTTTGGCCGAGCGGTCTAAGGCGCCTGATTCAAGAAATATCTTGACC
GCAGTTAACTGTGGGAATACTCAGGTATCGTAAGATGCAAGAGTTCGAATCTCTTAGCAACCATTATTTT
TTTCCTCAACATAACGAGAACACACAGGGGCGCTATCGCACAGAATCAAATTCGATGACTGGAAATTTTT
TGTTAATTTCAGAGGTCGCCTGACGCATATACCTTTTTCAACTGAAAAATTGGGAGAAAAAGGAAAGGTG
AGAGCGCCGGAACCGGCTTTTCATATAGAATAGAGAAGCGTTCATGACTAAATGCTTGCATCACAATACT
TGAAGTTGACAATATTATTTAAGGACCTATTGTTTTTTCCAATAGGTGGTTAGCAATCGTCTTACTTTCT
AACTTTTCTTACCTTTTACATTTCAGCAATATATATATATATATTTCAAGGATATACCATTCTAATGTCT
GCCCCTAAGAAGATCGTCGTTTTGCCAGGTGACCACGTTGGTCAAGAAATCACAGCCGAAGCCATTAAGG
TTCTTAAAGCTATTTCTGATGTTCGTTCCAATGTCAAGTTCGATTTCGAAAATCATTTAATTGGTGGTGC
TGCTATCGATGCTACAGGTGTTCCACTTCCAGATGAGGCGCTGGAAGCCTCCAAGAAGGCTGATGCCGTT
TTGTTAGGTGCTGTGGGTGGTCCTAAATGGGGTACCGGTAGTGTTAGACCTGAACAAGGTTTACTAAAAA
TCCGTAAAGAACTTCAATTGTACGCCAACTTAAGACCATGTAACTTTGCATCCGACTCTCTTTTAGACTT
ATCTCCAATCAAGCCACAATTTGCTAAAGGTACTGACTTCGTTGTTGTCAGAGAATTAGTGGGAGGTATT
TACTTTGGTAAGAGAAAGGAAGACGATGGTGATGGTGTCGCTTGGGATAGTGAACAATACACCGTTCCAG
AAGTGCAAAGAATCACAAGAATGGCCGCTTTCATGGCCCTACAACATGAGCCACCATTGCCTATTTGGTC
CTTGGATAAAGCTAATGTTTTGGCCTCTTCAAGATTATGGAGAAAAACTGTGGAGGAAACCATCAAGAAC
GAATTCCCTACATTGAAGGTTCAACATCAATTGATTGATTCTGCCGCCATGATCCTAGTTAAGAACCCAA
CCCACCTAAATGGTATTATAATCACCAGCAACATGTTTGGTGATATCATCTCCGATGAAGCCTCCGTTAT
CCCAGGTTCCTTGGGTTTGTTGCCATCTGCGTCCTTGGCCTCTTTGCCAGACAAGAACACCGCATTTGGT
TTGTACGAACCATGCCACGGTTCTGCTCCAGATTTGCCAAAGAATAAGGTCAACCCTATCGCCACTATCT
TGTCTGCTGCAATGATGTTGAAATTGTCATTGAACTTGCCTGAAGAAGGTAAGGCCATTGAAGATGCAGT
TAAAAAGGTTTTGGATGCAGGTATCAGAACTGGTGATTTAGGTGGTTCCAACAGTACCACCGAAGTCGGT
GATGCTGTCGCCGAAGAAGTTAAGAAAATCCTTGCTTAAAAAGATTCTCTTTTTTTATGATATTTGTACA
TAAACTTTATAAATGAAATTCATAATAGAAACGACACGAAATTACAAAATGGAATATGTTCATAGGGTAG
ACGAAACTATATACGCAATCTACATACATTTATCAAGAAGGAGAAAAAGGAGGATGTAAAGGAATACAGG
TAAGCAAATTGATACTAATGGCTCAACGTGATAAGGAAAAAGAATTGCACTTTAACATTAATATTGACAA
GGAGGAGGGCACCACACAAAAAGTTAGGTGTAACAGAAAATCATGAAACTATGATTCCTAATTTATATAT
TGGAGGATTTTCTCTAAAAAAAAAAAAATACAACAAATAAAAAACACTCAATGACCTGACCATTTGATGG
AGTTTAAGTCAATACCTTCTTGAACCATTTCCCATAATGGTGAAAGTTCCCTCAAGAATTTTACTCTGTC
AGAAACGGCCTTAACGACGTAGTCGATATGGTGCACTCTCAGTACAATCTGCTCTGATGCCGCATAGTTA
AGCCAGCCCCGACACCCGCCAACACCCGCTGACGCGCCCTGACGGGCTTGTCTGCTCCCGGCATCCGCTT
ACAGACAAGCTGTGACCGTCTCCGGGAGCTGCATGTGTCAGAGGTTTTCACCGTCATCACCGAAACGCGC
GAG
Features (pLannotate 1.2.2; 27 found; start..end, strand, type, name):
     69..572     -  misc_feature   CEN/ARS: S. cerevisiae CEN6 centromere fused to an autonomously replicating sequence
    609..713     +  promoter       AmpR promoter: bla
    714..1574    +  CDS            AmpR: β-lactamase; bla; confers resistance to ampicillin, carbenicillin, and related antibiotics
   1745..2333    +  rep_origin     ori: high-copy-number ColE1/pMB1/pBR322/pUC origin of replication
   2516..2608    +  CDS            lacI (fragment): lac repressor; lacI; The lac repressor binds to the lac operator to inhibit transcription in E. coli. This inhibition can be relieved by adding lactose or isopropyl-β-D-thiogalactopyranoside (IPTG).
   2621..2642    +  protein_bind   CAP binding site: CAP binding activates transcription in the presence of cAMP. E. coli catabolite activator protein
   2657..2687    +  promoter       lac promoter: promoter for the E. coli lac operon
   2695..2711    +  protein_bind   lac operator: The lac repressor binds to the lac operator to inhibit transcription in E. coli. This inhibition can be relieved by adding lactose or isopropyl-β-D-thiogalactopyranoside (IPTG). lac repressor encoded by lacI
   2756..2774    +  promoter       T3 promoter: promoter for bacteriophage T3 RNA polymerase
   2798..3239    +  promoter       GAL1 promoter: S. cerevisiae GAL1; inducible promoter, regulated by Gal4
   3254..3274    +  misc_feature   MCS (fragment): pBluescript multiple cloning site
   3278..3302    +  protein_bind   attB1: mutant version of attB; recombination site for the Gateway® BP reaction BP Clonase™
   3308..3324    +  CDS            TEV site (fragment): tobacco etch virus (TEV) protease recognition and cleavage site
   3497..3607    +  CDS            cpc-1 (fragment): CPC1_NEUCR - Experimental evidence at protein level: Swiss-Prot protein existence level 1. In N.crassa grown under amino acid starvation conditions, this protein is required for increasing the transcription of the genes coding for many amino acid biosynthetic pathways enzymes. This transcription factor binds and recognize the DNA sequence: 5'-TGACTC- 3'. From Neurospora crassa (strain ATCC 24698 / 74-OR23-1A / CBS 708.71 / DSM 1257 / FGSC 987).
   3672..3696    -  protein_bind   attB2: mutant version of attB; recombination site for the Gateway® BP reaction BP Clonase™
   3700..3725    +  misc_feature   MCS (fragment): pBluescript multiple cloning site
   3730..3977    +  terminator     CYC1 terminator: S. cerevisiae CYC1; transcription terminator for CYC1
   3996..4014    -  promoter       T7 promoter: promoter for bacteriophage T7 RNA polymerase
   4022..4177    +  CDS            lacZα (fragment): LacZα fragment of β-galactosidase; lacZ fragment
   4181..4609    +  rep_origin     f1 ori (sequence partly withheld): f1 bacteriophage origin of replication; arrow indicates direction of (+) strand synthesis
   4637..4689    -  misc_feature   bom (fragment): basis of mobility region from pBR322
   4720..4797    +  CDS            YO192_YEAST (fragment): Experimental evidence at protein level: Swiss-Prot protein existence level 1. From Saccharomyces cerevisiae (strain ATCC 204508 / S288c) (Baker's yeast).
   4937..5344    +  promoter       LEU2 promoter: S. cerevisiae LEU2
   5345..6439    +  CDS            LEU2: 3-isopropylmalate dehydrogenase, required for leucine biosynthesis; S. cerevisiae LEU2; yeast auxotrophic marker
   6801..6917    -  CDS            NFS1 (fragment): NFS1_YEAST - Also known as SPL1 From Saccharomyces cerevisiae (strain ATCC 204508 / S288c) (Baker's yeast).
   6916..6966    -  misc_feature   bom (fragment): basis of mobility region from pBR322
   7068..7103    -  CDS            rop (fragment): Rop protein, which maintains plasmids at low copy number; rop
