[The description below was written by a language model from this plasmid's Addgene catalogue record and pLannotate feature annotations shown in this document.]
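Description:
pAG415Gal_Gcn4 S/ArotoL is a yeast expression plasmid built by Gateway recombination into the pAG415Gal-ccdB destination vector, a member of the pRS415-derived "advanced Gateway" series. It is an E. coli–yeast shuttle vector. In bacteria it replicates from a high-copy ColE1/pUC-type origin and is selected through the β-lactamase (AmpR) gene. In S. cerevisiae it is maintained by a CEN6/ARS element, which gives stable, low-copy, centromeric inheritance, and it is selected by the LEU2 auxotrophic marker, which is expressed from its own promoter. An f1 origin, lac promoter/operator and lacZα remnants, and flanking T3 and T7 promoters are carried over from the pBluescript-type ancestry of the backbone.

The expression cassette places the insert between the Gal4-regulated GAL1 promoter and the CYC1 terminator, so transcription is induced by galactose. The insert is flanked by attB1 and attB2 sites left by the Gateway reaction and begins with an N-terminal TEV protease cleavage site. It encodes a variant of the budding yeast transcription factor Gcn4 carrying S101L, S104L, F108L, Y110L, S117L, S136L and S144L, substitutions that replace selected serine and aromatic residues with leucine. The automated annotation does not label Gcn4 itself. It marks only a short stretch as similar to Neurospora crassa cpc-1, a transcription factor involved in the amino acid starvation response. The attB-flanked interval in the feature table spans only about 400 nt, and the record does not state whether the insert is full-length Gcn4 or a portion of it.

The stated purpose is galactose-induced expression of this Gcn4 mutant in yeast. The associated publication examines the roles of condensates and soluble complexes in transcription factor function.
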