Addgene plasmid #232979: pAG415Gal_Gcn4 S/ArotoL
Purpose: Galactose iduced expression of Gcn4 S/ArotoL in yeast
Depositing lab: Aseem Ansari & Tanja Mittag. Depositing organization: St. Jude Children's Research Hospital. Publication: Reconciling competing models on the roles of condensates and soluble complexes in transcription factor function. Bremer A, Lang WH, Kempen RP, Sweta K, Taylor AB, Borgia MB, Ansari AZ, Mittag T. bioRxiv [Preprint]. 2024 Nov 22:2024.11.21.624739. doi: 10.1101/2024.11.21.624739. PubMed 39605529.
Backbone
  Vector backbone: pAG415Gal-ccdB
  Backbone manufacturer: Susan Lindquist (Addgene #14145)
  Vector type: Yeast Expression
  Selectable markers: LEU2
Growth in bacteria
  Bacterial resistance: Ampicillin, 100 μg/mL
  Growth temperature: 37°C
  Growth strain: DH5alpha
  Copy number: High Copy
Gene/Insert
  Gene/Insert name: Gcn4 S/ArotoL
  Species: S. cerevisiae (budding yeast)
  Mutation: S101L, S104L, F108L, Y110L, S117L, S136L, S144L
  Promoter: Gal1
  Tag / fusion protein: TEV cleavage site (N terminal on insert)
  Cloning method: Gateway Cloning
Terms and licenses: Academic/Nonprofit Terms; Industry Terms: Not Available to Industry
Depositor comments: Please visit https://doi.org/10.1101/2024.11.21.624739 for bioRxiv preprint.
How to cite: pAG415Gal_Gcn4 S/ArotoL was a gift from Aseem Ansari & Tanja Mittag (Addgene plasmid # 232979 ; http://n2t.net/addgene:232979 ; RRID:Addgene_232979)
